Addgene plasmid #12894: DCT.VV.Orf206
Purpose: This plasmid was designed for screening purposes and may contain discrepancies relative to the current canonical GenBank version of the gene.
Depositing lab: Jack Bennink & Jon Yewdell. Depositing organization: National Institute of Allergy and Infectious Diseases (NIAID). Publication: Identification of poxvirus CD8+ T cell determinants to enable rational design and characterization of smallpox vaccines. Tscharke DC, Karupiah G, Zhou J, Palmore T, Irvine KR, Haeryfar SM, Williams S, Sidney J, Sette A, Bennink JR, Yewdell JW. J Exp Med. 2005 January 3; 201(1): 95–104. 10.1084/jem.20041912 PubMed 15623576.
Backbone
  Vector backbone: pcDNA 3.1D V5-His-TOPO
  Backbone manufacturer: Invitrogen
  Backbone size w/o insert (bp): 5514
  Vector type: Mammalian Expression
  Selectable markers: Neomycin (select with G418)
Growth in bacteria
  Bacterial resistance: Ampicillin, 100 μg/mL
  Growth temperature: 37°C
  Growth strain: DH5alpha
  Copy number: High Copy
Gene/Insert
  Gene/Insert name: VV.Orf206 (alt names: IMV membrane protein; VV_WR_128)
  Species: Vaccinia Virus
  Insert size (bp): 327
  GenBank ID: 9791064
  Cloning method: Restriction Enzyme; 5′ cloning site BamHI (not destroyed); 3′ cloning site BamHI (not destroyed)
  Sequencing primers: 5′ Universal T7
Terms and licenses: Academic/Nonprofit Terms; Industry Terms: Not Available to Industry
Depositor comments: Please see the Vaccinia kit page ( https://www.addgene.org/vvorf/ ) for more information. The kit page contains the supplemental VVOrfData spreadsheet, which includes important information about this plasmid. The plasmid and insert names provided here relate only to this library. The name of the ORF (if present) in VACV strain Copenhagen and the name of the ORF (if annotated) in VACV strain WR sequence can be found in VVOrfData spreadsheet. Please note that the amino acid sequence given for each ORF in the spreadsheet may contain some errors. Additionally, changes from the expected sequence may be present in these plasmids. Please see Addgene's quality control sequence and sequencing notes in the VVOrfData spreadsheet before ordering this plasmid.
How to cite: DCT.VV.Orf206 was a gift from Jack Bennink & Jon Yewdell (Addgene plasmid # 12894 ; http://n2t.net/addgene:12894 ; RRID:Addgene_12894)
