[The description below was written by a language model from this plasmid's Addgene catalogue record.]
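Description:
DCT.VV.Orf206 is a mammalian expression plasmid built on the commercial pcDNA 3.1D V5-His-TOPO backbone (about 5.5 kb without insert) and carrying a single vaccinia virus open reading frame. The 327 bp insert, VV.Orf206, is annotated as an IMV (intracellular mature virion) membrane protein and is also listed as VV_WR_128. The record lists BamHI sites on both sides of the insert, both left intact. The plasmid is maintained at high copy in E. coli under ampicillin selection, and a neomycin resistance marker allows G418 selection of transfected mammalian cells.

No feature table is provided, and the record does not state the promoter or confirm which tags are in frame. As its name indicates, this backbone is designed for C-terminal V5 epitope and polyhistidine tagging, and the use of a universal T7 primer for 5′ sequencing points to a T7 priming site upstream of the insert. Whether the ORF is actually fused to the tags cannot be determined from the information given.

The construct belongs to a library of individually cloned vaccinia ORFs. The associated study used it to identify poxvirus CD8+ T cell determinants, in support of smallpox vaccine design and characterization. The plasmid and ORF numbering are specific to that library, and a supplementary spreadsheet maps them to the Copenhagen and WR strain names. The depositors state that these plasmids were made for screening and may differ from the canonical GenBank sequence, so the insert sequence should be checked against the quality control data before it is relied on.
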