>Addgene plasmid #12894 | DCT.VV.Orf206 | addgene partial sequence | sequence record 19283 | T7 5'-TAATACGACTCACTATAGGG-3'
GAGCTCGGATCCGTACCCTTCACCGAATTCCAGCTGACCACCATGTCATGTTATACAGCTATATTAAAAT
CTGTAGGAGGACTGGCGCTATTTCAAGTAGCCAATGGCGCCATAGATTTATGTAGACATTTCTTTATGTA
TTTTTGTGAACAAAAGCTACGACCAAATTCATTTTGGTTCGTTGTTGTTAGAGCCATTGCGAGCATGATA
ATGTATTTAGTATTAGGTATAGCATTGCTGTATATTTCTGAACAAGATGACAAGAAGAATACTAATAATG
CCAACACTAATAATGATAGTAATAGTAATAATAGTAACAATGATAAACGAAATGAGTCGTCTATAAATTC
TAACTCCAGTCCTAAGTAAGCAATTCCCGGGGATCCGAATAAAGGGTCAAGACAATTCTGCAGATATCCA
GCACAGTGGCGGCCGCTCGAGTCTAGAGGGCCCGCGGTTCGAAGGTAAGCCTATCCCTAACCCTCTCCTC
GGTCTCGATTCTACGCGTACCGGTCATCATCACCATCACCATTGAGTTTAAACCCGCTGATCAGCCTCGA
CTGTGCCTTCTAGTTGCCAGCCATCTGTTGTTTGCCCCTCCCCCGTGCCTTCCTTGACCCTGGAAGGTGC
CACTCCCACTGTCCTTTCCTAATAAAATGAGGAAATTGCATCGCATTGTCTGAGTAGGTGTCATTCTATT
CTGGGGGGTGGGGTGGGGCAGGACAGCAAGGGGGAGGATTGGGAAGACAAT
